Addgene plasmid #79860: pX330-sgRNA_Drosha_1
Purpose: CRISPR/Cas9 DROSHA
Depositing lab: Constance Ciaudo. Depositing organization: ETH Zurich (Swiss Federal Institute of Technology). Publication: Noncanonical function of DGCR8 controls mESC exit from pluripotency. Cirera-Salinas D, Yu J, Bodak M, Ngondo RP, Herbert KM, Ciaudo C. J Cell Biol. 2017 Jan 18. pii: jcb.201606073. doi: 10.1083/jcb.201606073. PubMed 28100686.
Backbone
  Vector backbone: pX330-U6-Chimeric_BB-CBh-hSpCas9
  Backbone manufacturer: Addgene 42230
  Backbone size w/o insert (bp): 8506
  Total vector size (bp): 8509
  Vector type: Mammalian Expression, Bacterial Expression, Mouse Targeting, CRISPR
Growth in bacteria
  Bacterial resistance: Ampicillin, 100 μg/mL
  Growth temperature: 37°C
  Growth strain: DH5alpha
  Copy number: High Copy
Gene/Insert
  Gene/Insert name: sgRNA Drosha
  gRNA/shRNA sequence: CCCGCCCGTCATGCCGCAGC
  Species: M. musculus (mouse)
Terms and licenses: Academic/Nonprofit Terms; Industry Terms: Not Available to Industry
How to cite: pX330-sgRNA_Drosha_1 was a gift from Constance Ciaudo (Addgene plasmid # 79860 ; http://n2t.net/addgene:79860 ; RRID:Addgene_79860)
