[The description below was written by a language model from this plasmid's Addgene catalogue record.]
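Description:
pX330-sgRNA_Drosha_1 is an all-in-one CRISPR/Cas9 plasmid built on the pX330-U6-Chimeric_BB-CBh-hSpCas9 backbone and carrying a single guide RNA directed against mouse Drosha. As the backbone name indicates, the vector combines two expression units on one plasmid: a U6 RNA polymerase III promoter driving a chimeric guide RNA scaffold into which the 20-nucleotide target-specific spacer has been cloned, and a CBh (hybrid chicken beta-actin-type) promoter driving a human codon-optimised Streptococcus pyogenes Cas9. Transfecting mammalian cells with this single plasmid therefore supplies both the nuclease and the guide needed to introduce a double-strand break at the targeted site in the Drosha locus. The total size is recorded as about 8.5 kb, only a few base pairs larger than the empty backbone, which is consistent with a short spacer oligonucleotide replacing the cloning stuffer.

The plasmid is maintained in E. coli as a high-copy construct under ampicillin selection. No feature table accompanies the record, so details such as nuclear localisation signals, epitope tags on Cas9, polyadenylation signals or the replication origin are not stated. The record also lists no mammalian selection marker or fluorescent reporter. The stated purpose is CRISPR/Cas9 targeting of DROSHA, and the vector is classified for mouse targeting. The associated publication concerns the microprocessor component DGCR8 and the exit of mouse embryonic stem cells from pluripotency, suggesting the plasmid was used to disrupt Drosha in that cell type. The "_1" suffix implies it may be one of several guides against the gene, although the record does not say so explicitly.
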