>Addgene plasmid #79860 | pX330-sgRNA_Drosha_1 | addgene partial sequence | sequence record 153752 | BGH-rev 5'-TAGAAGGCACAGTCGAGG-3'
CTTTTTCTTTTTTGCCTGGCCGGCCTTTTTCGTGGCCGCCGGCCTTTTGTCGCCTCCCAGCTGAGACAGG
TCGATCCGTGTCTCGTACAGGCCGGTGATGCTCTGGTGGATCAGGGTGGCGTCCAGCACCTCTTTGGTGC
TGGTGTACCTCTTCCGGTCGATGGTGGTGTCAAAGTACTTGAAGGCGGCAGGGGCTCCCAGATTGGTCAG
GGTAAACAGGTGGATGATATTCTCGGCCTGCTCTCTGATGGGCTTATCCCGGTGCTTGTTGTAGGCGGAC
AGCACTTTGTCCAGATTAGCGTCGGCCAGGATCACTCTCTTGGAGAACTCGCTGATCTGCTCGATGATCT
CGTCCAGGTAGTGCTTGTGCTGTTCCACAAACAGCTGTTTCTGCTCATTATCCTCGGGGGAGCCCTTCAG
CTTCTCATAGTGGCTGGCCAGGTACAGGAAGTTCACATATTTGGAGGGCAGGGCCAGTTCGTTTCCCTTC
TGCAGTTCGCCGGCAGAGGCCAGCATTCTCTTCCGGCCGTTTTCCAGCTCGAACAGGGAGTACTTAGGCA
GCTTGATGATCAGGTCCTTTTTCACTTCTTTGTAGCCCTTGGCTTCCAGAAAGTCGATGGGATTCTTCTC
GAAGCTGCTTCTTTCCATGATGGTGATCCCCAGCAGCTCTTTCACACTCTTCAGTTTCTTGGACTTGCCC
TTTTCCACTTTGGCCACCACCAGCACAGAATAGGCCACGGTGGGGCTGTCGAAGCCGCCGTACTTCTTAG
GGTCCCAGTCCTTCTTTCTGGCGATCAGCTTATCGCTGTTCCTCTTGGGCAGGATAGACTCTT
