>Addgene plasmid #79860 | pX330-sgRNA_Drosha_1 | addgene partial sequence | sequence record 153753 | hU6-F 5'-GAGGGCCTATTTCCCATGATT-3'
ATTGGAATTAATTTGACTGTAAACACAAAGATATTAGTACAAAATACGTGACGTAGAAAGTAATAATTTC
TTGGGTAGTTTGCAGTTTTAAAATTATGTTTTAAAATGGACTATCATATGCTTACCGTAACTTGAAAGTA
TTTCGATTTCTTGGCTTTATATATCTTGTGGAAAGGACGAAACACCGCCCGCCCGTCATGCCGCAGCGTT
TTAGAGCTAGAAATAGCAAGTTAAAATAAGGCTAGTCCGTTATCAACTTGAAAAAGTGGCACCGAGTCGG
TGCTTTTTTGTTTTAGAGCTAGAAATAGCAAGTTAAAATAAGGCTAGTCCGTTTTTAGCGCGTGCGCCAA
TTCTGCAGACAAATGGCTCTAGAGGTACCCGTTACATAACTTACGGTAAATGGCCCGCCTGGCTGACCGC
CCAACGACCCCCGCCCATTGACGTCAATAGTAACGCCAATAGGGACTTTCCATTGACGTCAATGGGTGGA
GTATTTACGGTAAACTGCCCACTTGGCAGTACATCAAGTGTATCATATGCCAAGTACGCCCCCTATTGAC
GTCAATGACGGTAAATGGCCCGCCTGGCATTGTGCCCAGTACATGACCTTATGGGACTTTCCTACTTGGC
AGTACATCTACGTATTAGTCATCGCTATTACCATGGTCGAGGTGAGCCCCACGTTCTGCTTCACTCTCCC
CATCTCCCCCCCCTCCCCACCCCCAATTTTGTA
